Addgene plasmid #20017: RelB cFlag pcDNA3
Depositing lab: Stephen Smale.
Backbone
  Vector backbone: cFlag pcDNA3
  Backbone manufacturer: Invitrogen
  Backbone size w/o insert (bp): 5400
  Vector type: Mammalian Expression
  Selectable markers: Neomycin (select with G418)
Growth in bacteria
  Bacterial resistance: Ampicillin, 100 μg/mL
  Growth temperature: 37°C
  Growth strain: DH5alpha
  Growth instructions: DH5-alpha
  Copy number: High Copy
Gene/Insert
  Gene/Insert name: RelB
  Species: M. musculus (mouse)
  Insert size (bp): 1674
  GenBank ID: AK146932
  Entrez Gene: Relb (a.k.a. shep)
  Tag / fusion protein: Flag (C terminal on backbone)
  Cloning method: Restriction Enzyme; 5′ cloning site HindIII (not destroyed); 3′ cloning site BamHI (not destroyed)
  Sequencing primers: 5′ T7; 3′ SP6
Terms and licenses: Academic/Nonprofit Terms; Industry Terms: Not Available to Industry
Depositor comments: See cFlag pcDNA3 plasmid for backbone information. 5' insert restriction site flanked by kozak/start site (CCACCATG).
How to cite: RelB cFlag pcDNA3 was a gift from Stephen Smale (Addgene plasmid # 20017 ; http://n2t.net/addgene:20017 ; RRID:Addgene_20017)
