[The description below was written by a language model from this plasmid's Addgene catalogue record and pLannotate feature annotations shown in this document.]
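Description:
RelB cFlag pcDNA3 is a mammalian expression plasmid that produces mouse RelB, a Rel-homology-domain member of the NF-κB transcription factor family, fused to a C-terminal FLAG epitope. It is built on cFlag pcDNA3, a pcDNA3 derivative in which the tag is supplied by the backbone. The sequenced construct is about 7.1 kb. In E. coli it replicates from a high-copy ColE1/pUC-type origin and is selected with ampicillin through the β-lactamase gene. An f1 origin is also present, which permits single-stranded DNA production. For mammalian cells, a separate cassette with the SV40 enhancer/early promoter, the neomycin phosphotransferase gene and an SV40 polyadenylation signal allows G418 selection of stable transfectants.

The 1,674 bp Relb coding sequence was inserted between HindIII and BamHI sites, both of which are retained. According to the depositor, a Kozak consensus and start codon lie directly next to the 5′ site. Transcription is driven by the human CMV immediate-early enhancer and promoter and terminated by the bovine growth hormone polyadenylation signal. The open reading frame continues into the FLAG sequence just downstream of the insert, so the protein can be detected or immunoprecipitated with anti-FLAG antibodies. T7 and SP6 promoters flank the insert; they serve as sequencing primer sites, and the T7 promoter could also support in vitro transcription. The short HIV-1 LTR, ble, lacI and bom fragments in the automated annotation appear to be residual backbone sequence or partial matches, not functional parts. The record does not state a specific application, but the design suits transient or stable overexpression of tagged RelB in studies of NF-κB function.
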