Features (pLannotate 1.2.2; 22 found; start..end, strand, type, name):
      1..380     +  enhancer       CMV enhancer: human cytomegalovirus immediate early enhancer
    381..584     +  promoter       CMV promoter: human cytomegalovirus (CMV) immediate early promoter
    580..613     +  LTR            5' LTR (truncated) (fragment): truncated 5' long terminal repeat (LTR) from HIV-1
    629..647     +  promoter       T7 promoter: promoter for bacteriophage T7 RNA polymerase
    666..2339    +  CDS            Relb: RELB_MOUSE - Experimental evidence at protein level: Swiss-Prot protein existence level 1. NF-kappa-B is a pleiotropic transcription factor which is present in almost all cell types and is involved in many biological processed such as inflammation, immunity, differentiation, cell growth, tumorigenesis and apoptosis. NF-kappa-B is a homo- or heterodimeric complex formed by the Rel-like domain-containing proteins RELA/p65, RELB, NFKB1/p105, NFKB1/p50, REL and NFKB2/p52. The dimers bind at kappa-B sites in the DNA of their target genes and the individual dimers have distinct preferences for diffe
   2349..2369    +  CDS            FLAG (fragment): FLAG® epitope tag, followed by an enterokinase cleavage site
   2382..2400    -  promoter       SP6 promoter: promoter for bacteriophage SP6 RNA polymerase
   2426..2650    +  polyA_signal   bGH poly(A) signal: bovine growth hormone polyadenylation signal
   2654..2675    +  promoter       SV40 promoter (fragment): SV40 enhancer and early promoter
   2696..3124    +  rep_origin     f1 ori (sequence partly withheld): f1 bacteriophage origin of replication; arrow indicates direction of (+) strand synthesis
   3138..3467    +  promoter       SV40 promoter: SV40 enhancer and early promoter
   3534..4325    +  CDS            neo: KKA2_KLEPN - Also known as kan, nptII. Experimental evidence at protein level: Swiss-Prot protein existence level 1. Resistance to kanamycin, neomycin, paromomycin, ribostamycin, butirosin and gentamicin B. From Klebsiella pneumoniae.
   4349..4507    +  CDS            ble (fragment): BLE_KLEPN - Experimental evidence at protein level: Swiss-Prot protein existence level 1. Binding protein with a strong affinity to the bleomycin family of antibiotics. Binds to CL990; an antimitotic-antibiotic compound. From Klebsiella pneumoniae.
   4502..4623    +  polyA_signal   SV40 poly(A) signal: SV40 polyadenylation signal
   4696..4712    -  protein_bind   lac operator: The lac repressor binds to the lac operator to inhibit transcription in E. coli. This inhibition can be relieved by adding lactose or isopropyl-β-D-thiogalactopyranoside (IPTG). lac repressor encoded by lacI
   4720..4750    -  promoter       lac promoter: promoter for the E. coli lac operon
   4765..4786    -  protein_bind   CAP binding site: CAP binding activates transcription in the presence of cAMP. E. coli catabolite activator protein
   4799..4891    -  CDS            lacI (fragment): lac repressor; lacI; The lac repressor binds to the lac operator to inhibit transcription in E. coli. This inhibition can be relieved by adding lactose or isopropyl-β-D-thiogalactopyranoside (IPTG).
   5074..5662    -  rep_origin     ori: high-copy-number ColE1/pMB1/pBR322/pUC origin of replication
   5833..6693    -  CDS            AmpR: β-lactamase; bla; confers resistance to ampicillin, carbenicillin, and related antibiotics
   6694..6798    -  promoter       AmpR promoter: bla
   6857..6909    -  misc_feature   bom (fragment): basis of mobility region from pBR322
>Addgene plasmid #20017 | RelB cFlag pcDNA3 | addgene full sequence | sequence record 197332 | Addgene NGS Result
GACATTGATTATTGACTAGTTATTAATAGTAATCAATTACGGGGTCATTAGTTCATAGCCCATATATGGA
GTTCCGCGTTACATAACTTACGGTAAATGGCCCGCCTGGCTGACCGCCCAACGACCCCCGCCCATTGACG
TCAATAATGACGTATGTTCCCATAGTAACGCCAATAGGGACTTTCCATTGACGTCAATGGGTGGAGTATT
TACGGTAAACTGCCCACTTGGCAGTACATCAAGTGTATCATATGCCAAGTACGCCCCCTATTGACGTCAA
TGACGGTAAATGGCCCGCCTGGCATTATGCCCAGTACATGACCTTATGGGACTTTCCTACTTGGCAGTAC
ATCTACGTATTAGTCATCGCTATTACCATGGTGATGCGGTTTTGGCAGTACATCAATGGGCGTGGATAGC
GGTTTGACTCACGGGGATTTCCAAGTCTCCACCCCATTGACGTCAATGGGAGTTTGTTTTGGCACCAAAA
TCAACGGGACTTTCCAAAATGTCGTAACAACTCCGCCCCATTGACGCAAATGGGCGGTAGGCGTGTACGG
TGGGAGGTCTATATAAGCAGAGCTCTCTGGCTAACTAGAGAACCCACTGCTTACTGGCTTATCGAAATTA
ATACGACTCACTATAGGGAGACCCAAGCTTCCACCATGCCGAGTCGCCGCGCTGCCAGAGAGTCCGCGCC
CGAGCTAGGGGCCTTGGGTTCCAGTGACCTCTCTTCCCTGTCACTAACGGTCTCCAGGACCACAGATGAA
TTGGAAATCATCGACGAATACATTAAGGAGAACGGCTTTGGCCTGGACGGGACACAGCTGAGTGAGATGC
CGCGCCTGGTGCCCCGCGGGCCCGCCTCACTGAGCAGCGTCACGCTGGGCCCTGCTGCACCACCGCCTCC
GGCCACGCCGTCCTGGAGCTGCACACTGGGCAGGCTGGTGTCACCCGGCCCGTGCCCACGGCCGTACCTG
GTCATCACAGAGCAGCCAAAGCAGCGTGGCATGCGCTTCCGCTACGAGTGCGAGGGCCGCTCGGCCGGCA
GCATCCTCGGGGAGAGCAGCACCGAAGCCAGCAAGACCCTGCCCGCCATCGAGCTTCGAGACTGTGGCGG
GCTGCGGGAGGTGGAGGTGACGGCGTGCCTGGTGTGGAAGGACTGGCCACACCGGGTACACCCACATAGC
CTCGTGGGGAAAGACTGCACGGACGGCGTCTGCAGGGTGCGGCTGCGGCCTCACGTCAGCCCCCGGCACA
GCTTTAACAACCTGGGCATCCAGTGTGTTAGGAAGAAGGAAATTGAAGCTGCCATTGAGCGGAAGATCCA
GCTGGGAATTGACCCCTACAATGCTGGCTCCCTGAAGAACCATCAGGAGGTCGACATGAATGTCGTCAGG
ATCTGCTTCCAGGCCTCCTATCGGGACCAGCAGGGACATCTGCACCGCATGGACCCCATCCTCTCTGAGC
CTGTCTACGACAAGAAGTCCACCAACACATCGGAGCTGCGGATTTGCCGAATCAACAAGGAGAGCGGGCC
GTGCACAGGTGGTGAGGAGCTGTACTTGCTCTGTGACAAGGTGCAAAAAGAGGACATATCCGTGGTGTTC
AGCACAGCTTCCTGGGAAGGCCGTGCCGACTTCTCTCAAGCTGATGTGCACCGGCAGATCGCCATTGTGT
TCAAAACGCCACCCTACGAGGACCTGGAGATCTCAGAGCCCGTGACTGTCAATGTGTTCTTGCAGCGGCT
CACGGATGGGGTGTGCAGCGAGCCGCTGCCCTTCACGTACCTGCCTCGGGATCATGACAGCTACGGTGTG
GACAAGAAGCGAAAGCGGGGACTGCCTGATGTCCTTGGAGAGTTGAGCAGCTCTGATCCACATGGAATCG
AGAGCAAACGAAGGAAAAAGAAACCAGTGTTCTTGGACCACTTCCTGCCTGGCCACAGCTCAGGCCTGTT
CCTCCCACCATCGGCTCTGCAGCCGGCAGACTCTGATTTCTTCCCTGCTTCCATATCCCTTCCTGGGCTG
GAGCCTCCTGGTGGACCCGATCTCCTGGACGATGGCTTTGCCTATGATCCTTCTGCCCCCACGCTCTTCA
CTATGTTGGACCTGCTGCCCCCAGCACCACCACTTGCCAGTGCTGTGGTGGGTAGCGGGGGTGCAGGGGC
CACCGTTGTGGAGTCTTCTGGCCCAGAGCCCCTATCACTGGACTCTTTTGCAGCGCCGGGCCCCGGGGAT
GTTGGTACTGCTAGCCTTGTGGGCAGCAACATGTTTCCCAACCAGTACCGAGAGGCAGCTTTCGGGGGTG
GCCTCCTATCTCCAGGGCCTGAAGCCACGGGATCCGACTACAAGGACGACGATGACAAGTAAGAATTCTA
TTCTATAGTGTCACCTAAATGCTAGAGCTCGCTGATCAGCCTCGACTGTGCCTTCTAGTTGCCAGCCATC
TGTTGTTTGCCCCTCCCCCGTGCCTTCCTTGACCCTGGAAGGTGCCACTCCCACTGTCCTTTCCTAATAA
AATGAGGAAATTGCATCGCATTGTCTGAGTAGGTGTCATTCTATTCTGGGGGGTGGGGTGGGGCAGGACA
GCAAGGGGGAGGATTGGGAAGACAATAGCAGGCATGCTGGGGATGCGGTGGGCTCTATGGCTTCTGAGGC
GGAAAGAACCAGCTGGGGCTCTAGGGGGTATCCCC
[124 nt withheld, positions 2696-2819]
C
[91 nt withheld, positions 2821-2911]
A
[49 nt withheld, positions 2913-2961]
CCTTTGACGTTGGAGTCCACGTTCTTT
[37 nt withheld, positions 2989-3025]
ACCCTATCTCGGTCTATTCTTTTGATTTATAAGGGATTTTGCCGATTTCGGCCTATTGGTTAAAAAATGA
GCTGATTTAACAAAAATTTAACGCGAATTAATTCTGTGGAATGTGTGTCAGTTAGGGTGTGGAAAGTCCC
CAGGCTCCCCAGCAGGCAGAAGTATGCAAAGCATGCATCTCAATTAGTCAGCAACCAGGTGTGGAAAGTC
CCCAGGCTCCCCAGCAGGCAGAAGTATGCAAAGCATGCATCTCAATTAGTCAGCAACCATAGTCCCGCCC
CTAACTCCGCCCATCCCGCCCCTAACTCCGCCCAGTTCCGCCCATTCTCCGCCCCATGGCTGACTAATTT
TTTTTATTTATGCAGAGGCCGAGGCCGCCTCTGCCTCTGAGCTATTCCAGAAGTAGTGAGGAGGCTTTTT
TGGAGGCCTAGGCTTTTGCAAAAAGCTCCCGGGAGCTTGTATATCCATTTTCGGATCTGATCAAGAGACA
GGATGAGGATCGTTTCGCATGATTGAACAAGATGGATTGCACGCAGGTTCTCCGGCCGCTTGGGTGGAGA
GGCTATTCGGCTATGACTGGGCACAACAGACAATCGGCTGCTCTGATGCCGCCGTGTTCCGGCTGTCAGC
GCAGGGGCGCCCGGTTCTTTTTGTCAAGACCGACCTGTCCGGTGCCCTGAATGAACTGCAGGACGAGGCA
GCGCGGCTATCGTGGCTGGCCACGACGGGCGTTCCTTGCGCAGCTGTGCTCGACGTTGTCACTGAAGCGG
GAAGGGACTGGCTGCTATTGGGCGAAGTGCCGGGGCAGGATCTCCTGTCATCTCACCTTGCTCCTGCCGA
GAAAGTATCCATCATGGCTGATGCAATGCGGCGGCTGCATACGCTTGATCCGGCTACCTGCCCATTCGAC
CACCAAGCGAAACATCGCATCGAGCGAGCACGTACTCGGATGGAAGCCGGTCTTGTCGATCAGGATGATC
TGGACGAAGAGCATCAGGGGCTCGCGCCAGCCGAACTGTTCGCCAGGCTCAAGGCGCGCATGCCCGACGG
CGAGGATCTCGTCGTGACCCATGGCGATGCCTGCTTGCCGAATATCATGGTGGAAAATGGCCGCTTTTCT
GGATTCATCGACTGTGGCCGGCTGGGTGTGGCGGACCGCTATCAGGACATAGCGTTGGCTACCCGTGATA
TTGCTGAAGAGCTTGGCGGCGAATGGGCTGACCGCTTCCTCGTGCTTTACGGTATCGCCGCTCCCGATTC
GCAGCGCATCGCCTTCTATCGCCTTCTTGACGAGTTCTTCTGAGCGGGACTCTGGGGTTCGAAATGACCG
ACCAAGCGACGCCCAACCTGCCATCACGAGATTTCGATTCCACCGCCGCCTTCTATGAAAGGTTGGGCTT
CGGAATCGTTTTCCGGGACGCCGGCTGGATGATCCTCCAGCGCGGGGATCTCATGCTGGAGTTCTTCGCC
CACCCCAACTTGTTTATTGCAGCTTATAATGGTTACAAATAAAGCAATAGCATCACAAATTTCACAAATA
AAGCATTTTTTTCACTGCATTCTAGTTGTGGTTTGTCCAAACTCATCAATGTATCTTATCATGTCTGTAT
ACCGTCGACCTCTAGCTAGAGCTTGGCGTAATCATGGTCATAGCTGTTTCCTGTGTGAAATTGTTATCCG
CTCACAATTCCACACAACATACGAGCCGGAAGCATAAAGTGTAAAGCCTGGGGTGCCTAATGAGTGAGCT
AACTCACATTAATTGCGTTGCGCTCACTGCCCGCTTTCCAGTCGGGAAACCTGTCGTGCCAGCTGCATTA
ATGAATCGGCCAACGCGCGGGGAGAGGCGGTTTGCGTATTGGGCGCTCTTCCGCTTCCTCGCTCACTGAC
TCGCTGCGCTCGGTCGTTCGGCTGCGGCGAGCGGTATCAGCTCACTCAAAGGCGGTAATACGGTTATCCA
CAGAATCAGGGGATAACGCAGGAAAGAACATGTGAGCAAAAGGCCAGCAAAAGGCCAGGAACCGTAAAAA
GGCCGCGTTGCTGGCGTTTTTCCATAGGCTCCGCCCCCCTGACGAGCATCACAAAAATCGACGCTCAAGT
CAGAGGTGGCGAAACCCGACAGGACTATAAAGATACCAGGCGTTTCCCCCTGGAAGCTCCCTCGTGCGCT
CTCCTGTTCCGACCCTGCCGCTTACCGGATACCTGTCCGCCTTTCTCCCTTCGGGAAGCGTGGCGCTTTC
TCATAGCTCACGCTGTAGGTATCTCAGTTCGGTGTAGGTCGTTCGCTCCAAGCTGGGCTGTGTGCACGAA
CCCCCCGTTCAGCCCGACCGCTGCGCCTTATCCGGTAACTATCGTCTTGAGTCCAACCCGGTAAGACACG
ACTTATCGCCACTGGCAGCAGCCACTGGTAACAGGATTAGCAGAGCGAGGTATGTAGGCGGTGCTACAGA
GTTCTTGAAGTGGTGGCCTAACTACGGCTACACTAGAAGAACAGTATTTGGTATCTGCGCTCTGCTGAAG
CCAGTTACCTTCGGAAAAAGAGTTGGTAGCTCTTGATCCGGCAAACAAACCACCGCTGGTAGCGGTGGTT
TTTTTGTTTGCAAGCAGCAGATTACGCGCAGAAAAAAAGGATCTCAAGAAGATCCTTTGATCTTTTCTAC
GGGGTCTGACGCTCAGTGGAACGAAAACTCACGTTAAGGGATTTTGGTCATGAGATTATCAAAAAGGATC
TTCACCTAGATCCTTTTAAATTAAAAATGAAGTTTTAAATCAATCTAAAGTATATATGAGTAAACTTGGT
CTGACAGTTACCAATGCTTAATCAGTGAGGCACCTATCTCAGCGATCTGTCTATTTCGTTCATCCATAGT
TGCCTGACTCCCCGTCGTGTAGATAACTACGATACGGGAGGGCTTACCATCTGGCCCCAGTGCTGCAATG
ATACCGCGAGACCCACGCTCACCGGCTCCAGATTTATCAGCAATAAACCAGCCAGCCGGAAGGGCCGAGC
GCAGAAGTGGTCCTGCAACTTTATCCGCCTCCATCCAGTCTATTAATTGTTGCCGGGAAGCTAGAGTAAG
TAGTTCGCCAGTTAATAGTTTGCGCAACGTTGTTGCCATTGCTACAGGCATCGTGGTGTCACGCTCGTCG
TTTGGTATGGCTTCATTCAGCTCCGGTTCCCAACGATCAAGGCGAGTTACATGATCCCCCATGTTGTGCA
AAAAAGCGGTTAGCTCCTTCGGTCCTCCGATCGTTGTCAGAAGTAAGTTGGCCGCAGTGTTATCACTCAT
GGTTATGGCAGCACTGCATAATTCTCTTACTGTCATGCCATCCGTAAGATGCTTTTCTGTGACTGGTGAG
TACTCAACCAAGTCATTCTGAGAATAGTGTATGCGGCGACCGAGTTGCTCTTGCCCGGCGTCAATACGGG
ATAATACCGCGCCACATAGCAGAACTTTAAAAGTGCTCATCATTGGAAAACGTTCTTCGGGGCGAAAACT
CTCAAGGATCTTACCGCTGTTGAGATCCAGTTCGATGTAACCCACTCGTGCACCCAACTGATCTTCAGCA
TCTTTTACTTTCACCAGCGTTTCTGGGTGAGCAAAAACAGGAAGGCAAAATGCCGCAAAAAAGGGAATAA
GGGCGACACGGAAATGTTGAATACTCATACTCTTCCTTTTTCAATATTATTGAAGCATTTATCAGGGTTA
TTGTCTCATGAGCGGATACATATTTGAATGTATTTAGAAAAATAAACAAATAGGGGTTCCGCGCACATTT
CCCCGAAAAGTGCCACCTGACGTCGACGGATCGGGAGATCTCCCGATCCCCTATGGTGCACTCTCAGTAC
AATCTGCTCTGATGCCGCATAGTTAAGCCAGTATCTGCTCCCTGCTTGTGTGTTGGAGGTCGCTGAGTAG
TGCGCGAGCAAAATTTAAGCTACAACAAGGCAAGGCTTGACCGACAATTGCATGAAGAATCTGCTTAGGG
TTAGGCGTTTTGCGCTGCTTCGCGATGTACGGGCCAGATATACGCGTT
