>Addgene plasmid #20017 | RelB cFlag pcDNA3 | addgene partial sequence | sequence record 25743 | BGH_rev
CTATAGAATAGAATTCTTACTTGTCATCGTCGTCCTTGTAGTCGGATCCCGTGGCTTCAGGCCCTGGAGA
TAGGAGGCCACCCCCGAAAGCTGCCTCTCGGTACTGGTTGGGAAACATGTTGCTGCCCACAAGGCTAGCA
GTACCAACATCCCCGGGGCCCGGCGCTGCAAAAGAGTCCAGTGATAGGGGCTCTGGGCCAGAAGACTCCA
CAACGGTGGCCCCTGCACCCCCGCTACCCACCACAGCACTGGCAAGTGGTGGTGCTGGGGGCAGCAGGTC
CAACATAGTGAAGAGCGTGGGGGCAGAAGGATCATAGGCAAAGCCATCGTCCAGGAGATCGGGTCCACCA
GGAGGCTCCAGCCCAGGAAGGGATATGGAAGCAGGGAAGAAATCAGAGTCTGCCGGCTGCAGAGCCGATG
GTGGGAGGAACAGGCCTGAGCTGTGGCCAGGCAGGAAGTGGTCCAAGAACACTGGTTTCTTTTTCCTTCG
TTTGCTCTCGATTCCATGTGGATCAGAGCTGCTCAACTCTCCAAGGACATCAGGCAGTCCCCGCTTTCGC
TTCTTGTCCACACCGTAGCTGTCATGATCCCGAGGCAGGTACGTGAAGGGCAGCGGCTCGCTGCACACCC
CATCCGTGAGCCGCTGCAAGAACACATTGACAGTCACGGGCTCTGAGATCTCCAGGTCCTC
